>Addgene plasmid #63709 | pP2A_NLS_sfGFP | depositor full sequence | sequence record 107390 | pP2A_NLS_sfGFP sequence 7295 bps
AAACGGTCTCCAGCTTGGCTGTTTTGGCGGATGAGAGAAGATTTTCAGCCTGATACAGATTAAATCAGAA
CGCAGAAGCGGTCTGATAAAACAGAATTTGCCTGGCGGCAGTAGCGCGGTGGTCCCACCTGACCCCATGC
CGAACTCAGAAGTGAAACGCCGTAGCGCCGATGGTAGTGTGGGGTCTCCCCATGCGAGAGTAGGGAACTG
CCAGGCATCAAATAAAACGAAAGGCTCAGTCGAAAGACTGGGCCTTTCGTTTTATCTGTTGTTTGTCGGT
GAACTGGATCCTTACTCGAGTCTAGACTGCAGGCTTCCTCGCTCACTGACTCGCTGCGCTCGGTCGTTCG
GCTGCGGCGAGCGGTATCAGCTCACTCAAAGGCGGTAATACGGTTATCCACAGAATCAGGGGATAACGCA
GGAAAGAACATGTGAGCAAAAGGCCAGCAAAAGGCCAGGAACCGTAAAAAGGCCGCGTTGCTGGCGTTTT
TCCATAGGCTCCGCCCCCCTGACGAGCATCACAAAAATCGACGCTCAAGTCAGAGGTGGCGAAACCCGAC
AGGACTATAAAGATACCAGGCGTTTCCCCCTGGAAGCTCCCTCGTGCGCTCTCCTGTTCCGACCCTGCCG
CTTACCGGATACCTGTCCGCCTTTCTCCCTTCGGGAAGCGTGGCGCTTTCTCATAGCTCACGCTGTAGGT
ATCTCAGTTCGGTGTAGGTCGTTCGCTCCAAGCTGGGCTGTGTGCACGAACCCCCCGTTCAGCCCGACCG
CTGCGCCTTATCCGGTAACTATCGTCTTGAGTCCAACCCGGTAAGACACGACTTATCGCCACTGGCAGCA
GCCACTGGTAACAGGATTAGCAGAGCGAGGTATGTAGGCGGTGCTACAGAGTTCTTGAAGTGGTGGCCTA
ACTACGGCTACACTAGAAGGACAGTATTTGGTATCTGCGCTCTGCTGAAGCCAGTTACCTTCGGAAAAAG
AGTTGGTAGCTCTTGATCCGGCAAACAAACCACCGCTGGTAGCGGTGGTTTTTTTGTTTGCAAGCAGCAG
ATTACGCGCAGAAAAAAAGGATCTCAAGAAGATCCTTTGATCTTTTCTACGGGGTCTGACGCTCAGTGGA
ACGAAAACTCACGTTAAGGGATTTTGGTCATGAGATTATCAAAAAGGATCTTCACCTAGATCCTTTTAAA
TTAAAAATGAAGTTTTAAATCAATCTAAAGTATATATGAGTAAACTTGGTCTGACAGTTACCAATGCTTA
ATCAGTGAGGCACCTATCTCAGCGATCTGTCTATTTCGTTCATCCATAGTTGCCTGACTCCCCGTCGTGT
AGATAACTACGATACGGGAGGGCTTACCATCTGGCCCCAGTGCTGCAATGATACCGCGAGACCCACGCTC
ACCGGCTCCAGATTTATCAGCAATAAACCAGCCAGCCGGAAGGGCCGAGCGCAGAAGTGGTCCTGCAACT
TTATCCGCCTCCATCCAGTCTATTAATTGTTGCCGGGAAGCTAGAGTAAGTAGTTCGCCAGTTAATAGTT
TGCGCAACGTTGTTGCCATTGCTACAGGCATCGTGGTGTCACGCTCGTCGTTTGGTATGGCTTCATTCAG
CTCCGGTTCCCAACGATCAAGGCGAGTTACATGATCCCCCATGTTGTGCAAAAAAGCGGTTAGCTCCTTC
GGTCCTCCGATCGTTGTCAGAAGTAAGTTGGCCGCAGTGTTATCACTCATGGTTATGGCAGCACTGCATA
ATTCTCTTACTGTCATGCCATCCGTAAGATGCTTTTCTGTGACTGGTGAGTACTCAACCAAGTCATTCTG
AGAATAGTGTATGCGGCGACCGAGTTGCTCTTGCCCGGCGTCAATACGGGATAATACCGCGCCACATAGC
AGAACTTTAAAAGTGCTCATCATTGGAAAACGTTCTTCGGGGCGAAAACTCTCAAGGATCTTACCGCTGT
TGAGATCCAGTTCGATGTAACCCACTCGTGCACCCAACTGATCTTCAGCATCTTTTACTTTCACCAGCGT
TTCTGGGTGAGCAAAAACAGGAAGGCAAAATGCCGCAAAAAAGGGAATAAGGGCGACACGGAAATGTTGA
ATACTCATACTCTTCCTTTTTCAATATTATTGAAGCATTTATCAGGGTTATTGTCTCATGAGCGGATACA
TATTTGAATGTATTTAGAAAAATAAACAAATAGGGGTTCCGCGCACATTTCCCCGAAAAGTGCCACCTGA
CAAGTTGCTGTAATGTAACACAATGAGACTGACTTGCTAATGAATCGAACTAACGTCTGGACGTCTCTCT
AACTATCCTATCCTCCTATCCTATGCGCCTGTTAAAATCATAATTATGTGATTGATTGATTGATTGATTA
TGTATAAGTACACTATAGCTGTCTTCAGATACACCAGAAGAGGGCATCAGATCTCATTACGGATGGTTGT
GAGCCACCATGTGGTTGCTGGGATTTGAACTCAGGACCTTCGGAAGAGCAGTCAGTGCTCTTAACCGCTG
AGCCATCTCTCCAGCCCCAATTATGTGATTTATATATTTCCCAGTTTGTTTCATTGGTTACTTTATCTTC
TACTTCACCTCCCACACCCATCCCCAAATCAGGGTCTCACTGTAGCCCTGACTGGTCTCTGTAGACCAGG
CTGGGAGAGGTTCACCTGCCTCTGTCTCCTGGGTGCTGGAAATAAAGGTGTGCCTGGCTTTTTTCCTTTC
TTTTCTTTTTTAAGATTGTTTATTTTTAAATTCCTTTAGTTCATTGGTGTTTTGCCTGCATGTGTTTGTC
TTTGTGAGAGTATCAGATCTCCTGGACTAGAGTTACAGACAGTCGTGAGCTGCCATGTGGCCGCTGAGAA
TTGAACCCAGGTCCTCTGGAAGAGCAGCCAGTGCTCTTAACAGAAGAGCCATTTCCCCCAGCACCTGTCT
TTTTCAAGAAAGAGTTTCACTTTACAGGCCTGGCTGTCATGTTTAAGGTCGGGCTGTAGACCTGTCTGCA
TTCTGTATGTCTTAGCTTGTTCGAATGTCCTGTCACTCTGCAGGTTAAGACCTGGTTTCAAAACCAAAGG
ATGAAGTGCAAGCGGTGGCAGAAAAACCAGTGGTTGAAGACTAGCAATGGTCTGATTCAGGTAACAAGAT
GTTTTCTCTGCTTTCCTTTTTCCCCCTCCATCTTACCATCTTATTTTATGTGTCTGTGCCGTGTGTGTGT
GTGTGTGTGTGTGTGTGGCTGACCTATGGCTGTTGGGTATGGATCCCAGATTTCCTGTAAGAGCAGTCAG
TGGCTCTGCCTTTGCTTCCCAGTGTCATCCTGATCCATCTATGTCCATTAGTCCTGTCCCTTTCCCATCC
CTCTTCCTCCACGCACTCTTTCTTGTGATCTTTGGTTCTTTGAGGCAGGCTCTCTCTATGTAGCCCTGGC
AGTCAGAGATCTGCCTGCCTAGTCTCAGGAGTGCTGGGGTTAACGGCCTGTGCGGCCATGCTAATCTTTT
CAGTATTTCTGCAGTTTACATCTTTAGAGTCCCCTTTTCACTCATTGCATTAATCACCTCTTTCAGAAGG
GCTCAGCACCAGTGGAGTATCCCAGCATCCATTGCAGCTATCCCCAGGGCTATCTGGTGAACGCATCTGG
AAGCCTTTCCATGTGGGGCAGCCAGACTTGGACCAACCCAACTTGGAGCAGCCAGACCTGGACCAACCCA
ACTTGGAACAACCAGACCTGGACCAACCCAACTTGGAGCAGCCAGGCCTGGACCGCTCAGTCCTGGAACG
GCCAGCCTTGGAATGCTGCTCCGCTCCATAACTTCGGGGAGGACTTTCTGCAGCCTTACGTACAGTTGCA
GCAAAACTTCTCTGCCAGTGATTTGGAGGTGAATTTGGAAGCCACTAGGGAAAGCCATGCGCATTTTAGC
ACCCCACAAGCCTTGGAATTATTCCTGAACTACTCTGTGACTCCACCAGGTGAAATAGCTACTAACTTCA
GCCTGCTGAAGCAGGCTGGAGACGTGGAGGAGAACCCTGGACCTATGGCCTATCCCTATGACGTGCCCGA
TTATGCCAGCCTGGGCAGCGGCTCCCCCAAGAAAAAACGCAAGGTGGAAGATCCTAAGAAAAAGCGGAAA
GTGGACGGCATTGGTAGTGGGAGCAACGGCAGCAGCGGATCCAGCAAAGGAGAAGAACTTTTCACTGGAG
TTGTCCCAATTCTTGTTGAATTAGATGGTGATGTTAATGGGCACAAATTTTCTGTCCGTGGAGAGGGTGA
AGGTGATGCTACAAACGGAAAACTCACCCTTAAATTTATTTGCACTACTGGAAAACTACCTGTTCCGTGG
CCAACACTTGTCACTACTCTGACCTATGGTGTTCAATGCTTTTCCCGTTATCCGGATCACATGAAACGGC
ATGACTTTTTCAAGAGTGCCATGCCCGAAGGTTATGTACAGGAACGCACTATATCTTTCAAAGATGACGG
GACCTACAAGACGCGTGCTGAAGTCAAGTTTGAAGGTGATACCCTTGTTAATCGTATCGAGTTAAAGGGT
ATTGATTTTAAAGAAGATGGAAACATTCTTGGACACAAACTCGAGTACAACTTTAACTCACACAATGTAT
ACATCACGGCAGACAAACAAAAGAATGGAATCAAAGCTAACTTCAAAATTCGCCACAACGTTGAAGATGG
TTCCGTTCAACTAGCAGACCATTATCAACAAAATACTCCAATTGGCGATGGCCCTGTCCTTTTACCAGAC
AACCATTACCTGTCGACACAATCTGTCCTTTCGAAAGATCCCAACGAAAAGCGTGACCACATGGTCCTTC
TTGAGTTTGTAACTGCTGCTGGGATTACACATGGCATGGATGAGCTCTACAAATGAGACTTACGCAACAT
CTGGGCTTAAAGTCAGGGCAAAGCCAGGTTCCTTCCTTCTTCCAAATATTTTCATATTTTTTTTAAAGAT
TTATTTATTCATTATATGTAAGTACACTGTAGCTGTCTTCAGACACTCCAGAAGAGGGCGTCAGATCTTG
TTACGTATGGTTGTGAGCCACCATGTGGTTGCTGGGATTTGAACTCCTGACCTTCGGAAGAGCAGTCGGG
TGCTCTTATCCACTGAGCCATCTCACCAGCCCCTGGTTTATTTTTTTAATTATTATTTGCTTTTTGTTTA
TCAAGACAGGGTTTCTCTGCATAGCTCTAATTGTCTTTGAACTAGCTCTGCAGACCAGCCTGGCCTTGAA
CTCAGAGATCTGCCCACTTATCTTTGCCTCCTGAATGCTGGGACCAAAGGTGGCATACCACCACACCTGG
CATATATATTGTTTATTTCTATTTCTATTTTTATTGGTGCCAGAGCAAACCTAGGACTTAGAACATGCTG
GGCACCAACTCAACTTCTGAGCTCTATTTACAACTTGGTGTGTTAGTGTATTTGTCTTAGTTCTGAATTT
GTCCTTTTTTTAGTGTTAACTCTAGGCTTTGGAGACAGTGAGGTGCATATACTCTCTCCTTCCCAAGAAT
AAGTGCTTGAACACCCTTACCCACGCCCACCCACCCATGCTAGTCTTTTTTCTTAGAAGCGTGGGTCTTG
GTATACACTGTGTCATTTTGAGGGGTGAGGTTTAAAAGTATATACAAAGTATAACGATATGGTGGCTACT
CTCGAGGATGAGACAGAAGGACCAGGAGTTTGAGGGTAGCTCAGATATGCAATAAGTTCAAGGCCAACCT
GTACTATGTTTAAATAGTAAGACAGCATCTCGATAAAATAATAAAACTAAAGTCTCAACAAAATAAAAGC
TTTCACCTATTAAGGTGCTTGCTTGTCCTTGGAGTCCCCCAAGAGTAACTGCTATGTTAATATCTGTAGA
AAGATGTTTATATTTGACTGTACCATGATGAACCGATGCCAGCTGGACTAGTTTAAACAAAATAAAACAC
TAATTTTACCTTTAGTGGTCTTATCTTTTGTCCAGTGGGGTCAATATACTTTTTATTTTGGTATGTGAAG
GGGAGGGTCTTAACCGAGGGTCCAGGAAAATGGGTTTCTTTTGGCTTAACCGGTTGGGAGGGTTATACCA
CAACAGTTGGAATGGCCTGGTAACCAGAGCAGGAGGCCAGCCACTCACAATGCATCCAGTCAAGAACTGG
AGAGCAATGAATAAGAAATGAATGTTTTAGTGTGGGTATGGGCCCTGAGGAGGCCAGAAGCATTCGATGA
TCCCCTGGAGATGAAGTTACGTGAAGCCACCTGATCACCTGATGTGGCAGGCTGCAGGGAAATAAGCTCT
AGTTCTCTGGAAGAACAAATATTTAACTGGGAGAGTGGTTTTTATTCCTGTGAAATAATAGAACTTGTGG
AGAGAGCCCCTGAGGTCACACACCTAGTGCTTCTGGGAAAGAGGAGGGACCACAGTCTCTTGTTTTTGTG
TCACACTGGAGATTAATCTGGGACTTCCTGGCTCCAGATGGAGGCTATCTTCCCTGAGCATAACCCCCTA
ACCTACGTGGGGGTGGGGGAAGATGTCAAGTGTTATCACAGGAGACTTGAGAGGCTGTGTGGGTTCAGAA
GTGAGTTTGGGGTTTTGGAGACGATTTAAATTTGCTGAAAAGACAGAAGATACGTATACATCTGGTGTAG
TTGTGTGTACACTTAAGGAGATTAAGTTAACGTAACTCCTGATGCATTAATTATAGATGTTATAGTAGTT
GTATACAGTAGATTTAGCTAAAGCATGATACGGAAAAACACAGAAGAAGCAAGCGACACCTAGTAACTGC
CGTGCGTAAATAGCCATACCTGTCAATCACATCTTTAACTCCTGACCACTCACAGGGGTACCCAGCCCAG
CCCAAGTAGGTTCTGTAGCTGCTCCTCAGCTAAGGAGAGGGCTGTTTTGGCAGTGAGAAAAATTGTCCCT
CATTGTGCCACAGAGGCTAGGACACATTCCCTTGCAAAGCCCAGACTAATTCCACCTAGAATTCTCCTCT
TCTGCTTTCTGTCCTTTGGCATCAGTGGGGATGGCTGCTGTGTCAGAGATGGGACATCATCACCTCCACA
AACCCTGACGACCGTTACTGAGAGACCACTTTGCTTCAACTCTTAGAGGTTTCGTTGATAAGATTCTAAA
ATGTGTGGTCTTGGGGATCAAATCCAGGGACTCTTAGACCCTGGGTAAGTGCTCTACTACTGAACAACAC
TCAGTCCTTGGTGTGAGAATCCGAGCTTTGATTTTACCCTTTTTAGGGTGGAAGAGATTCCACCAATCAC
CCAGGAGTGGGGCTA
Features (pLannotate 1.2.2; 7 found; start..end, strand, type, name):
    100..215     +  ncRNA          5S rRNA: Accession: RF00001 - 5S ribosomal RNA
    219..265     +  terminator     rrnB T1 terminator: transcription terminator T1 from the E. coli rrnB gene
    489..1077    -  rep_origin     ori: high-copy-number ColE1/pMB1/pBR322/pUC origin of replication
   1248..2108    -  CDS            AmpR: β-lactamase; bla; confers resistance to ampicillin, carbenicillin, and related antibiotics
   2109..2213    -  promoter       AmpR promoter: bla
   3051..3977    +  CDS            Nanog: NANOG_MOUSE - Also known as Ecat4, Enk. Experimental evidence at protein level: Swiss-Prot protein existence level 1. Transcription regulator involved in inner cell mass and embryonic stem (ES) cells proliferation and self-renewal (PubMed:25825768). Imposes pluripotency on ES cells and prevents their differentiation towards extraembryonic endoderm and trophectoderm lineages. Blocks bone morphogenetic protein-induced mesoderm differentiation of ES cells by physically interacting with SMAD1 and interfering with the recruitment of coactivators to the active SMAD transcriptional complexes. Acts as
   4173..4883    +  CDS            Superfolder GFP: Superfolder GFP is a basic (constitutively fluorescent) green fluorescent protein published in 2005, derived from Aequorea victoria. It is reported to be a very rapidly-maturing weak dimer.
