[The description below was written by a language model from this plasmid's Addgene catalogue record and pLannotate feature annotations shown in this document.]
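Description:
pP2A_NLS_sfGFP is a promoterless homology-directed repair donor plasmid built on a pUC19 backbone (about 7.3 kb in total, with a roughly 5 kb insert assembled by Gibson cloning). It is not an expression vector in its own right. The catalogue describes it simply as donor DNA carrying mouse Nanog homology arms for knocking superfolder GFP into the Nanog locus. Propagation in E. coli relies on the high-copy ColE1/pUC origin, and selection uses the β-lactamase gene (AmpR) with its native bla promoter, conferring ampicillin resistance. The annotation also picks up a 5S rRNA segment and the rrnB T1 terminator, bacterial elements adjacent to the backbone.

The payload consists of a P2A–NLS–sfGFP cassette flanked on both sides by mouse Nanog genomic sequence. The feature table identifies Nanog coding sequence in the upstream arm, followed after a short gap by the sfGFP open reading frame. The P2A peptide and nuclear localisation signal named in the record presumably lie in that gap, although they are not individually annotated, and neither is the downstream arm. No mammalian promoter or selection marker is annotated, so reporter expression would depend on correct integration placing the cassette under endogenous Nanog control. The 2A "self-cleaving" peptide would then let Nanog and a nuclear-targeted sfGFP be made as separate proteins from one transcript, so that green nuclear fluorescence reports a successful knock-in. The associated work concerns small molecules that enhance CRISPR genome editing in pluripotent stem cells, consistent with using this donor alongside a nuclease targeting Nanog to measure knock-in efficiency in mouse cells.
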