Addgene plasmid #63709: pP2A_NLS_sfGFP
Purpose: Expressing P2A_NLS_sfGFP with homologous arm of Nanog.
Depositing lab: Stanley Qi. Depositing organization: Stanford University. Publication: Small Molecules Enhance CRISPR Genome Editing in Pluripotent Stem Cells. Yu C, Liu Y, Ma T, Liu K, Xu S, Zhang Y, Liu H, La Russa M, Xie M, Ding S, Qi LS. Cell Stem Cell. 2015 Feb 5;16(2):142-7. doi: 10.1016/j.stem.2015.01.003. PubMed 25658371.
Backbone
  Vector backbone: pUC19
  Backbone size w/o insert (bp): 2241
  Total vector size (bp): 7295
  Vector type: Just a donor DNA with Nanog homologous arm for knock-in sfGFP
Growth in bacteria
  Bacterial resistance: Ampicillin, 100 μg/mL
  Growth temperature: 37°C
  Growth strain: DH5alpha
  Copy number: High Copy
Gene/Insert
  Gene/Insert name: Nanog homologous arm, p2A, NLS, sfGFP, Nanog homologous arm
  Species: M. musculus (mouse)
  Insert size (bp): 5054
  Tag / fusion protein: sfGFP
  Cloning method: Gibson Cloning
  Sequencing primers: 5′ cgttcttcggggcgaaaactctc; 3′ cacttctgagttcggcatgggg
Terms and licenses: Academic/Nonprofit Terms; Industry Terms: Not Available to Industry
How to cite: pP2A_NLS_sfGFP was a gift from Stanley Qi (Addgene plasmid # 63709 ; http://n2t.net/addgene:63709 ; RRID:Addgene_63709)
