>Addgene plasmid #63709 | pP2A_NLS_sfGFP | addgene partial sequence | sequence record 109902 | GFP-F 5'-GGTCCTTCTTGAGTTTGTAAC-3'
TGAGACTTACGCAACATCTGGGCTTAAAGTCAGGGCAAAGCCAGGTTCCTTCCTTCTTCCAAATATTTTC
ATATTTTTTTTAAAGATTTATTTATTCATTATATGTAAGTACACTGTAGCTGTCTTCAGACACTCCAGAA
GAGGGCGTCAGATCTTGTTACGTATGGTTGTGAGCCACCATGTGGTTGCTGGGATTTGAACTCCTGACCT
TCGGAAGAGCAGTCGGGTGCTCTTATCCACTGAGCCATCTCACCAGCCCCTGGTTTATTTTTTTAATTAT
TATTTGCTTTTTGTTTATCAAGACAGGGTTTCTCTGCATAGCTCTAATTGTCTTTGAACTAGCTCTGCAG
ACCAGCCTGGCCTTGAACTCAGAGATCTGCCCACTTATCTTTGCCTCCTGAATGCTGGGACCAAAGGTGG
CATACCACCACACCTGGCATATATATTGTTTATTTCTATTTCTATTTTTATTGGTGCCAGAGCAAACCTA
GGACTTAGAACATGCTGGGCACCAACTCAACTTCTGAGCTCTATTTACAACTTGGTGTGTTAGTGTATTT
GTCTTAGTTCTGAATTTGTCCTTTTTTTAGTGTTAACTCTAGGCTTTGGAGACAGTGAGGTGCATATACT
CTCTCCTTCCCAAGAATAAGTGCTTG
