>Addgene plasmid #63709 | pP2A_NLS_sfGFP | addgene partial sequence | sequence record 109904 | GFP-R 5'-CCATCTAATTCAACAAGAATTGGGACAAC-3'
GCTGGATCCGCTGCTGCCGTTGCTCCCACTACCAATGCCGTCCACTTTCCGCTTTTTCTTAGGATCTTCC
ACCTTGCGTTTTTTCTTGGGGGAGCCGCTGCCCAGGCTGGCATAATCGGGCACGTCATAGGGATAGGCCA
TAGGTCCAGGGTTCTCCTCCACGTCTCCAGCCTGCTTCAGCAGGCTGAAGTTAGTAGCTATTTCACCTGG
TGGAGTCACAGAGTAGTTCAGGAATAATTCCAAGGCTTGTGGGGTGCTAAAATGCGCATGGCTTTCCCTA
GTGGCTTCCAAATTCACCTCCAAATCACTGGCAGAGAAGTTTTGCTGCAACTGTACGTAAGGCTGCAGAA
AGTCCTCCCCGAAGTTATGGAGCGGAGCAGCATTCCAAGGCTGGCCGTTCCAGGACTGAGCGGTCCAGGC
CTGGCTGCTCCAAGTTGGGTTGGTCCAGGTCTGGTTGTTCCAAGTTGGGTTGGTCCAGGTCTGGCTGCTC
CAAGTTGGGTTGGTCCAAGTCTGGCTGCCCCACATGGAAAGGCTTCCAGATGCGTTCACCAGATAGCCCT
GGGGATAGCTGCAATGGATGCTGGGATACTCCACTGGTGCTGAGCCCTTCTG
