>Addgene plasmid #63709 | pP2A_NLS_sfGFP | addgene partial sequence | sequence record 110654 | pBAD-R 5'-GATTTAATCTGTATCAGG-3'
AGCTGGAGACCGTTTTAGCCCCACTCCTGGGTGATTGGTGGAATCTCTTCCACCCTAAAAAGGGTAAAAT
CAAAGCTCGGATTCTCACACCAAGGACTGAGTGTTGTTCAGTAGTAGAGCACTTACCCAGGGTCTAAGAG
TCCCTGGATTTGATCCCCAAGACCACACATTTTAGAATCTTATCAACGAAACCTCTAAGAGTTGAAGCAA
AGTGGTCTCTCAGTAACGGTCGTCAGGGTTTGTGGAGGTGATGATGTCCCATCTCTGACACAGCAGCCAT
CCCCACTGATGCCAAAGGACAGAAAGCAGAAGAGGAGAATTCTAGGTGGAATTAGTCTGGGCTTTGCAAG
GGAATGTGTCCTAGCCTCTGTGGCACAATGAGGGACAATTTTTCTCACTGCCAAAACAGCCCTCTCCTTA
GCTGAGGAGCAGCTACAGAACCTACTTGGGCTGGGCTGGGTACCCCTGTGAGTGGTCAGGAGTTAAAGAT
GTGATTGACAGGTATGGCTATTTACGCACGGCAGTTACTAGGTGTCGCTTGCTTCTTCTGTGTTTTTCCG
TATCATGCTTTAGCTAAATCTACTGTATACAACTACTATAACATCTATAATTAATGCATCAGGAGTTACG
TTAACTTAATCTCCTTAAGTGTACACACAACTACACCAGATGTATACGTATCTTCTGTCTTTTCAGCAAA
TTTAAATCGTCTCCAAAACCCCAAACTCACTTCTGAACCCACACAGCCTCTCAAGTCTCCTGTGATAACA
CTTGACATCTT
