>Addgene plasmid #63709 | pP2A_NLS_sfGFP | addgene partial sequence | sequence record 110655 | pQE-Fwd 5'-CCCGAAAAGTGCCACCTG-3'
TCGAACTAACGTCTGGACGTCTCTCTAACTATCCTATCCTCCTATCCTATGCGCCTGTTAAAATCATAAT
TATGTGATTGATTGATTGATTGATTATGTATAAGTACACTATAGCTGTCTTCAGATACACCAGAAGAGGG
CATCAGATCTCATTACGGATGGTTGTGAGCCACCATGTGGTTGCTGGGATTTGAACTCAGGACCTTCGGA
AGAGCAGTCAGTGCTCTTAACCGCTGAGCCATCTCTCCAGCCCCAATTATGTGATTTATATATTTCCCAG
TTTGTTTCATTGGTTACTTTATCTTCTACTTCACCTCCCACACCCATCCCCAAATCAGGGTCTCACTGTA
GCCCTGACTGGTCTCTGTAGACCAGGCTGGGAGAGGTTCACCTGCCTCTGTCTCCTGGGTGCTGGAAATA
AAGGTGTGCCTGGCTTTTTTCCTTTCTTTTCTTTTTTAAGATTGTTTATTTTTAAATTCCTTTAGTTCAT
TGGTGTTTTGCCTGCATGTGTTTGTCTTTGTGAGAGTATCAGATCTCCTGGACTAGAGTTACAGACAGTC
GTGAGCTGCCATGTGGCCGCTGAGAATTGAACCCAGGTCCTCTGGAAGAGCAGCCAGTGCTCTTAACAGA
AGAGCCATTTCCCCCAGCACCTGTCTTTTTCAAGAAAGAGTTTCACTTTACAGGCCTGGCTGTCATGTTT
AAGGTCGGGCTGTAGACCTGTCTGCATTCTGTATGTCTTAGCTTGTTCGAATGTCCTGTCACTCTGCA
